>Addgene plasmid #208367 | pcDNA 3.1 myc-Rab10-mito | addgene full sequence | sequence record 416695 | Addgene NGS Result
CAATCTGCTCTGATGCCGCATAGTTAAGCCAGTATCTGCTCCCTGCTTGTGTGTTGGAGGTCGCTGAGTA
GTGCGCGAGCAAAATTTAAGCTACAACAAGGCAAGGCTTGACCGACAATTGCATGAAGAATCTGCTTAGG
GTTAGGCGTTTTGCGCTGCTTCGCGATGTACGGGCCAGATATACGCGTTGACATTGATTATTGACTAGTT
ATTAATAGTAATCAATTACGGGGTCATTAGTTCATAGCCCATATATGGAGTTCCGCGTTACATAACTTAC
GGTAAATGGCCCGCCTGGCTGACCGCCCAACGACCCCCGCCCATTGACGTCAATAATGACGTATGTTCCC
ATAGTAACGCCAATAGGGACTTTCCATTGACGTCAATGGGTGGAGTATTTACGGTAAACTGCCCACTTGG
CAGTACATCAAGTGTATCATATGCCAAGTACGCCCCCTATTGACGTCAATGACGGTAAATGGCCCGCCTG
GCATTATGCCCAGTACATGACCTTATGGGACTTTCCTACTTGGCAGTACATCTACGTATTAGTCATCGCT
ATTACCATGGTGATGCGGTTTTGGCAGTACATCAATGGGCGTGGATAGCGGTTTGACTCACGGGGATTTC
CAAGTCTCCACCCCATTGACGTCAATGGGAGTTTGTTTTGGCACCAAAATCAACGGGACTTTCCAAAATG
TCGTAACAACTCCGCCCCATTGACGCAAATGGGCGGTAGGCGTGTACGGTGGGAGGTCTATATAAGCAGA
GCTCTCTGGCTAACTAGAGAACCCACTGCTTACTGGCTTATCGAAATTAATACGACTCACTATAGGGAGA
CCCAAGCTTGGTACCATGGAACAAAAACTCATCTCAGAAGAGGATCTGAATTTATCAATTACCGGTGGAT
CCATGGCGAAGAAGACGTACGACCTGCTTTTCAAGCTGCTCCTGATCGGGGATTCCGGAGTGGGGAAGAC
CTGCGTCCTTTTTCGTTTTTCGGATGATGCCTTCAATACTACCTTTATTTCCACCATAGGAATAGACTTC
AAGATCAAAACAGTTGAATTACAAGGAAAGAAGATCAAGCTACAGATATGGGATACAGCAGGCCAGGAGC
GATTTCACACCATCACAACCTCCTACTACAGAGGCGCAATGGGTATCATGCTAGTATATGACATCACCAA
TGGTAAAAGTTTTGAAAACATCAGCAAATGGCTTAGAAACATAGATGAGCATGCCAATGAAGATGTGGAA
AGAATGTTACTAGGAAACAAGTGTGATATGGACGACAAAAGAGTTGTACCTAAAGGAAAAGGAGAACAGA
TTGCAAGGGAGCATGGTATTAGGTTTTTTGAGACTAGTGCAAAAGCAAATATAAACATCGAAAAGGCGTT
CCTCACGTTAGCTGAAGATATCCTTCGAAAGACCCCTGTAAAAGAGCCCAACAGTGAAAATGTAGATATC
AGCAGTGGAGGAGGCGTGACAGGCTGGAAGAGCAAAGGTGCTGGCGCCGGTGCGGCCGCCTTCTGGGAAA
GGAACCTGCCCTCTGTTTCTGGCCTGCTGAAGATCATTGGATTTTCCACATCAGTAACTGCCCTGGGGTT
TGTGCTGTACAAATACAAGCTCCTGCCACGGTCTTGAGGGCCCTATTCTATAGTGTCACCTAAATGCTAG
AGCTCGCTGATCAGCCTCGACTGTGCCTTCTAGTTGCCAGCCATCTGTTGTTTGCCCCTCCCCCGTGCCT
TCCTTGACCCTGGAAGGTGCCACTCCCACTGTCCTTTCCTAATAAAATGAGGAAATTGCATCGCATTGTC
TGAGTAGGTGTCATTCTATTCTGGGGGGTGGGGTGGGGCAGGACAGCAAGGGGGAGGATTGGGAAGACAA
TAGCAGGCATGCTGGGGATGCGGTGGGCTCTATGGCTTCTGAGGCGGAAAGAACCAGCTGGGGCTCTAGG
GGGTATCCCC
[124 nt withheld, positions 1971-2094]
C
[91 nt withheld, positions 2096-2186]
A
[49 nt withheld, positions 2188-2236]
CCTTTGACGTTGGAGTCCACGTTCTTT
[37 nt withheld, positions 2264-2300]
ACCCTATCTCGGTCTATTCTTTTGATTTATAAGGGATTTTGCCGATTTCGGCCTATTGGTTAAAAAATGA
GCTGATTTAACAAAAATTTAACGCGAATTAATTCTGTGGAATGTGTGTCAGTTAGGGTGTGGAAAGTCCC
CAGGCTCCCCAGCAGGCAGAAGTATGCAAAGCATGCATCTCAATTAGTCAGCAACCAGGTGTGGAAAGTC
CCCAGGCTCCCCAGCAGGCAGAAGTATGCAAAGCATGCATCTCAATTAGTCAGCAACCATAGTCCCGCCC
CTAACTCCGCCCATCCCGCCCCTAACTCCGCCCAGTTCCGCCCATTCTCCGCCCCATGGCTGACTAATTT
TTTTTATTTATGCAGAGGCCGAGGCCGCCTCTGCCTCTGAGCTATTCCAGAAGTAGTGAGGAGGCTTTTT
TGGAGGCCTAGGCTTTTGCAAAAAGCTCCCGGGAGCTTGTATATCCATTTTCGGATCTGATCAAGAGACA
GGATGAGGATCGTTTCGCATGATTGAACAAGATGGATTGCACGCAGGTTCTCCGGCCGCTTGGGTGGAGA
GGCTATTCGGCTATGACTGGGCACAACAGACAATCGGCTGCTCTGATGCCGCCGTGTTCCGGCTGTCAGC
GCAGGGGCGCCCGGTTCTTTTTGTCAAGACCGACCTGTCCGGTGCCCTGAATGAACTGCAGGACGAGGCA
GCGCGGCTATCGTGGCTGGCCACGACGGGCGTTCCTTGCGCAGCTGTGCTCGACGTTGTCACTGAAGCGG
GAAGGGACTGGCTGCTATTGGGCGAAGTGCCGGGGCAGGATCTCCTGTCATCTCACCTTGCTCCTGCCGA
GAAAGTATCCATCATGGCTGATGCAATGCGGCGGCTGCATACGCTTGATCCGGCTACCTGCCCATTCGAC
CACCAAGCGAAACATCGCATCGAGCGAGCACGTACTCGGATGGAAGCCGGTCTTGTCGATCAGGATGATC
TGGACGAAGAGCATCAGGGGCTCGCGCCAGCCGAACTGTTCGCCAGGCTCAAGGCGCGCATGCCCGACGG
CGAGGATCTCGTCGTGACCCATGGCGATGCCTGCTTGCCGAATATCATGGTGGAAAATGGCCGCTTTTCT
GGATTCATCGACTGTGGCCGGCTGGGTGTGGCGGACCGCTATCAGGACATAGCGTTGGCTACCCGTGATA
TTGCTGAAGAGCTTGGCGGCGAATGGGCTGACCGCTTCCTCGTGCTTTACGGTATCGCCGCTCCCGATTC
GCAGCGCATCGCCTTCTATCGCCTTCTTGACGAGTTCTTCTGAGCGGGACTCTGGGGTTCGAAATGACCG
ACCAAGCGACGCCCAACCTGCCATCACGAGATTTCGATTCCACCGCCGCCTTCTATGAAAGGTTGGGCTT
CGGAATCGTTTTCCGGGACGCCGGCTGGATGATCCTCCAGCGCGGGGATCTCATGCTGGAGTTCTTCGCC
CACCCCAACTTGTTTATTGCAGCTTATAATGGTTACAAATAAAGCAATAGCATCACAAATTTCACAAATA
AAGCATTTTTTTCACTGCATTCTAGTTGTGGTTTGTCCAAACTCATCAATGTATCTTATCATGTCTGTAT
ACCGTCGACCTCTAGCTAGAGCTTGGCGTAATCATGGTCATAGCTGTTTCCTGTGTGAAATTGTTATCCG
CTCACAATTCCACACAACATACGAGCCGGAAGCATAAAGTGTAAAGCCTGGGGTGCCTAATGAGTGAGCT
AACTCACATTAATTGCGTTGCGCTCACTGCCCGCTTTCCAGTCGGGAAACCTGTCGTGCCAGCTGCATTA
ATGAATCGGCCAACGCGCGGGGAGAGGCGGTTTGCGTATTGGGCGCTCTTCCGCTTCCTCGCTCACTGAC
TCGCTGCGCTCGGTCGTTCGGCTGCGGCGAGCGGTATCAGCTCACTCAAAGGCGGTAATACGGTTATCCA
CAGAATCAGGGGATAACGCAGGAAAGAACATGTGAGCAAAAGGCCAGCAAAAGGCCAGGAACCGTAAAAA
GGCCGCGTTGCTGGCGTTTTTCCATAGGCTCCGCCCCCCTGACGAGCATCACAAAAATCGACGCTCAAGT
CAGAGGTGGCGAAACCCGACAGGACTATAAAGATACCAGGCGTTTCCCCCTGGAAGCTCCCTCGTGCGCT
CTCCTGTTCCGACCCTGCCGCTTACCGGATACCTGTCCGCCTTTCTCCCTTCGGGAAGCGTGGCGCTTTC
TCATAGCTCACGCTGTAGGTATCTCAGTTCGGTGTAGGTCGTTCGCTCCAAGCTGGGCTGTGTGCACGAA
CCCCCCGTTCAGCCCGACCGCTGCGCCTTATCCGGTAACTATCGTCTTGAGTCCAACCCGGTAAGACACG
ACTTATCGCCACTGGCAGCAGCCACTGGTAACAGGATTAGCAGAGCGAGGTATGTAGGCGGTGCTACAGA
GTTCTTGAAGTGGTGGCCTAACTACGGCTACACTAGAAGAACAGTATTTGGTATCTGCGCTCTGCTGAAG
CCAGTTACCTTCGGAAAAAGAGTTGGTAGCTCTTGATCCGGCAAACAAACCACCGCTGGTAGCGGTGGTT
TTTTTGTTTGCAAGCAGCAGATTACGCGCAGAAAAAAAGGATCTCAAGAAGATCCTTTGATCTTTTCTAC
GGGGTCTGACGCTCAGTGGAACGAAAACTCACGTTAAGGGATTTTGGTCATGAGATTATCAAAAAGGATC
TTCACCTAGATCCTTTTAAATTAAAAATGAAGTTTTAAATCAATCTAAAGTATATATGAGTAAACTTGGT
CTGACAGTTACCAATGCTTAATCAGTGAGGCACCTATCTCAGCGATCTGTCTATTTCGTTCATCCATAGT
TGCCTGACTCCCCGTCGTGTAGATAACTACGATACGGGAGGGCTTACCATCTGGCCCCAGTGCTGCAATG
ATACCGCGAGACCCACGCTCACCGGCTCCAGATTTATCAGCAATAAACCAGCCAGCCGGAAGGGCCGAGC
GCAGAAGTGGTCCTGCAACTTTATCCGCCTCCATCCAGTCTATTAATTGTTGCCGGGAAGCTAGAGTAAG
TAGTTCGCCAGTTAATAGTTTGCGCAACGTTGTTGCCATTGCTACAGGCATCGTGGTGTCACGCTCGTCG
TTTGGTATGGCTTCATTCAGCTCCGGTTCCCAACGATCAAGGCGAGTTACATGATCCCCCATGTTGTGCA
AAAAAGCGGTTAGCTCCTTCGGTCCTCCGATCGTTGTCAGAAGTAAGTTGGCCGCAGTGTTATCACTCAT
GGTTATGGCAGCACTGCATAATTCTCTTACTGTCATGCCATCCGTAAGATGCTTTTCTGTGACTGGTGAG
TACTCAACCAAGTCATTCTGAGAATAGTGTATGCGGCGACCGAGTTGCTCTTGCCCGGCGTCAATACGGG
ATAATACCGCGCCACATAGCAGAACTTTAAAAGTGCTCATCATTGGAAAACGTTCTTCGGGGCGAAAACT
CTCAAGGATCTTACCGCTGTTGAGATCCAGTTCGATGTAACCCACTCGTGCACCCAACTGATCTTCAGCA
TCTTTTACTTTCACCAGCGTTTCTGGGTGAGCAAAAACAGGAAGGCAAAATGCCGCAAAAAAGGGAATAA
GGGCGACACGGAAATGTTGAATACTCATACTCTTCCTTTTTCAATATTATTGAAGCATTTATCAGGGTTA
TTGTCTCATGAGCGGATACATATTTGAATGTATTTAGAAAAATAAACAAATAGGGGTTCCGCGCACATTT
CCCCGAAAAGTGCCACCTGACGTCGACGGATCGGGAGATCTCCCGATCCCCTATGGTGCACTCTCAGTA
Features (pLannotate 1.2.2; 22 found; start..end, strand, type, name):
    190..569     +  enhancer       CMV enhancer: human cytomegalovirus immediate early enhancer
    570..773     +  promoter       CMV promoter: human cytomegalovirus (CMV) immediate early promoter
    769..802     +  LTR            5' LTR (truncated) (fragment): truncated 5' long terminal repeat (LTR) from HIV-1
    818..836     +  promoter       T7 promoter: promoter for bacteriophage T7 RNA polymerase
    913..1506    +  CDS            RAB10: RAB10_HUMAN - Experimental evidence at protein level: Swiss-Prot protein existence level 1. (Microbial infection) Upon Legionella pneumophila infection promotes endoplasmic reticulum recruitment and bacterial replication. Plays a role in remodeling the Legionella-containing vacuole (LCV) into an endoplasmic reticulum-like vacuole. From Homo sapiens (Human).
   1531..1644    +  CDS            MAOA (fragment): AOFA_HUMAN - Experimental evidence at protein level: Swiss-Prot protein existence level 1. Catalyzes the oxidative deamination of biogenic and xenobiotic amines and has important functions in the metabolism of neuroactive and vasoactive amines in the central nervous system and peripheral tissues. MAOA preferentially oxidizes biogenic amines such as 5-hydroxytryptamine (5-HT), norepinephrine and epinephrine. From Homo sapiens (Human).
   1657..1675    -  promoter       SP6 promoter: promoter for bacteriophage SP6 RNA polymerase
   1701..1925    +  polyA_signal   bGH poly(A) signal: bovine growth hormone polyadenylation signal
   1929..1950    +  promoter       SV40 promoter (fragment): SV40 enhancer and early promoter
   1971..2399    +  rep_origin     f1 ori (sequence partly withheld): f1 bacteriophage origin of replication; arrow indicates direction of (+) strand synthesis
   2413..2742    +  promoter       SV40 promoter: SV40 enhancer and early promoter
   2809..3600    +  CDS            neo: KKA2_KLEPN - Also known as kan, nptII. Experimental evidence at protein level: Swiss-Prot protein existence level 1. Resistance to kanamycin, neomycin, paromomycin, ribostamycin, butirosin and gentamicin B. From Klebsiella pneumoniae.
   3624..3782    +  CDS            ble (fragment): BLE_KLEPN - Experimental evidence at protein level: Swiss-Prot protein existence level 1. Binding protein with a strong affinity to the bleomycin family of antibiotics. Binds to CL990; an antimitotic-antibiotic compound. From Klebsiella pneumoniae.
   3777..3898    +  polyA_signal   SV40 poly(A) signal: SV40 polyadenylation signal
   3971..3987    -  protein_bind   lac operator: The lac repressor binds to the lac operator to inhibit transcription in E. coli. This inhibition can be relieved by adding lactose or isopropyl-β-D-thiogalactopyranoside (IPTG). lac repressor encoded by lacI
   3995..4025    -  promoter       lac promoter: promoter for the E. coli lac operon
   4040..4061    -  protein_bind   CAP binding site: CAP binding activates transcription in the presence of cAMP. E. coli catabolite activator protein
   4074..4166    -  CDS            lacI (fragment): lac repressor; lacI; The lac repressor binds to the lac operator to inhibit transcription in E. coli. This inhibition can be relieved by adding lactose or isopropyl-β-D-thiogalactopyranoside (IPTG).
   4349..4937    -  rep_origin     ori: high-copy-number ColE1/pMB1/pBR322/pUC origin of replication
   5108..5968    -  CDS            AmpR: β-lactamase; bla; confers resistance to ampicillin, carbenicillin, and related antibiotics
   5969..6073    -  promoter       AmpR promoter: bla
   6132..35      -  misc_feature   bom (fragment) (across the origin): basis of mobility region from pBR322
