[The description below was written by a language model from this plasmid's Addgene catalogue record and pLannotate feature annotations shown in this document.]
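Description:
pcDNA 3.1 myc-Rab10-mito is a 6.1 kb mammalian expression plasmid built on a pcDNA3-series backbone. The name says pcDNA 3.1, while the catalogue backbone field lists pcDNA 3.2. It is maintained in E. coli through a high-copy ColE1/pUC-type origin and selected with ampicillin via the β-lactamase gene under its own promoter. An f1 origin is also present, which allows single-stranded DNA production. For selection in mammalian cells, the backbone carries a neomycin phosphotransferase (neo) gene driven by the SV40 enhancer/early promoter and ended by an SV40 polyadenylation signal, which can be used for G418 selection of stable transfectants. Short fragments annotated as ble, lacI, lac promoter/operator, bom and a truncated HIV-1 LTR appear to be backbone remnants or incidental matches, not functional parts.

The expression cassette uses the human CMV immediate-early enhancer and promoter and the bovine growth hormone polyadenylation signal. T7 and SP6 promoters flank the insert and are commonly used as sequencing primer sites or for in vitro transcription. The insert is wild-type human RAB10, described in the record as myc-tagged. The myc epitope is not annotated in the feature table, and its position is not stated beyond the order implied by the name. Downstream of Rab10, the table shows a short fragment of human monoamine oxidase A (MAOA), which corresponds to the C-terminal "mito" signal named in the record. This fragment is presumably the MAOA membrane-anchoring tail, which would tether the fusion to the mitochondrial outer membrane. The stated purpose is mammalian expression of Rab10 relocalised to mitochondria. The plasmid was deposited with a study of Rab GTPases and activation of the Parkinson's disease-linked kinase LRRK2.
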