Addgene plasmid #208367: pcDNA 3.1 myc-Rab10-mito
Purpose: Mammalian expression of myc-tagged human Rab10 with C-terminal mito signal
Depositing lab: Suzanne Pfeffer. Depositing organization: Stanford University. Publication: Genome-wide screen reveals Rab12 GTPase as a critical activator of Parkinson's disease-linked LRRK2 kinase. Dhekne HS, Tonelli F, Yeshaw WM, Chiang CY, Limouse C, Jaimon E, Purlyte E, Alessi DR, Pfeffer SR. Elife. 2023 Oct 24;12:e87098. doi: 10.7554/eLife.87098. PubMed 37874635.
Backbone
  Vector backbone: pcDNA 3.2
  Vector type: Mammalian Expression
Growth in bacteria
  Bacterial resistance: Ampicillin, 100 μg/mL
  Growth temperature: 37°C
  Growth strain: DH5alpha
  Copy number: High Copy
Gene/Insert
  Gene/Insert name: myc-Rab10-mito
  Species: H. sapiens (human)
  Mutation: wildtype
  Entrez Gene: RAB10
  Cloning method: Restriction Enzyme; 5′ cloning site Unknown (unknown if destroyed); 3′ cloning site Unknown (unknown if destroyed)
Terms and licenses: Academic/Nonprofit Terms; Industry Terms: Not Available to Industry
How to cite: pcDNA 3.1 myc-Rab10-mito was a gift from Suzanne Pfeffer (Addgene plasmid # 208367 ; http://n2t.net/addgene:208367 ; RRID:Addgene_208367)
